Addgene plasmid #205034: pET-6xHis-GFP(0)-L2
Purpose: Fluorescent protein with charge-patterned cationic peptide to promote biomolecular condensate formation in E. coli
Depositing lab: Allie Obermeyer. Depositing organization: Columbia University. Publication: Charge-Patterned Disordered Peptides Tune Intracellular Phase Separation in Bacteria. Liao J, Yeong V, Obermeyer AC. ACS Synth Biol. 2024 Feb 3. doi: 10.1021/acssynbio.3c00564. PubMed 38308651.
Backbone
  Vector backbone: pETDuet
  Vector type: Bacterial Expression
Growth in bacteria
  Bacterial resistance: Ampicillin, 100 μg/mL
  Growth temperature: 37°C
  Growth strain: DH5alpha
  Copy number: High Copy
Gene/Insert
  Gene/Insert name: GFP(0)-L2 (alt name: GFP(0)-(GRRGKKSRK)2)
  Species: Other
  Mutation: E16R, I138R, D207R, N222K, L246R
  Tag / fusion protein: MGHHHHHGGA (N terminal on insert); GRRGKKSRKGRRGKKSRK (C terminal on insert)
  Cloning method: Restriction Enzyme; 5′ cloning site NcoI (unknown if destroyed); 3′ cloning site XhoI (unknown if destroyed)
  Sequencing primers: 5′ T7; 3′ T7-term
Terms and licenses: Academic/Nonprofit Terms; Industry Terms: Not Available to Industry
How to cite: pET-6xHis-GFP(0)-L2 was a gift from Allie Obermeyer (Addgene plasmid # 205034 ; http://n2t.net/addgene:205034 ; RRID:Addgene_205034)
