[The description below was written by a language model from this plasmid's Addgene catalogue record and pLannotate feature annotations shown in this document.]
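Description:
pET-6xHis-GFP(0)-L2 is a bacterial expression plasmid built on the pETDuet backbone for producing an engineered fluorescent protein in E. coli. It replicates from a ColE1/pBR322-type origin accompanied by the rop gene and bom region. The catalogue lists it as high copy, although rop normally moderates copy number. Selection is by ampicillin through the β-lactamase gene. An f1 origin is also present, along with short tetracycline-resistance fragments that are backbone remnants rather than functional markers. The plasmid carries its own lacI gene and promoter to supply lac repressor.

The payload sits in a single annotated T7 expression cassette: a T7 promoter followed by a lac operator, the T7 gene 10 ribosome binding site, the coding sequence, and a T7 terminator. Expression therefore depends on a host supplying T7 RNA polymerase and is inducible with IPTG. The insert, cloned between NcoI and XhoI, is a superfolder GFP derivative carrying five substitutions to basic residues (E16R, I138R, D207R, N222K, L246R). The "(0)" in the name suggests these were chosen to set the protein's net charge near neutral, though the record does not say so explicitly. An N-terminal polyhistidine tag allows affinity purification. The C terminus carries the L2 peptide, two tandem repeats of a nine-residue arginine- and lysine-rich motif with a defined charge pattern. The S-Tag and SET1 fragments annotated downstream are probably residual vector sequence.

The stated purpose is to promote biomolecular condensate formation in E. coli. The cationic disordered tail drives the phase separation, and GFP fluorescence lets the condensates be seen in cells.
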