Features (pLannotate 1.2.2; 19 found; start..end, strand, type, name):
    494..515     +  protein_bind   CAP binding site: CAP binding activates transcription in the presence of cAMP. E. coli catabolite activator protein
    530..594     +  CDS            TcR (fragment): tetracycline efflux protein; tet; confers resistance to tetracycline
    656..1036    -  CDS            YPB1_ECOLX: Protein predicted: Swiss-Prot protein existence level 4. From Escherichia coli.
   1053..1244    +  CDS            rop: Rop protein, which maintains plasmids at low copy number; rop
   1346..1485    +  misc_feature   bom: basis of mobility region from pBR322
   1671..2259    -  rep_origin     ori: high-copy-number ColE1/pMB1/pBR322/pUC origin of replication
   2340..2432    +  promoter       AmpR promoter: bla
   2433..3293    +  CDS            AmpR: β-lactamase; bla; confers resistance to ampicillin, carbenicillin, and related antibiotics
   3408..3863    -  rep_origin     f1 ori (sequence partly withheld): f1 bacteriophage origin of replication; arrow indicates direction of (+) strand synthesis
   3900..3947    -  terminator     T7 terminator: transcription terminator for bacteriophage T7 RNA polymerase
   3955..3972    -  CDS            SET1 (fragment): solubility-enhancement tag derived from T7 phage gene 10B
   4002..4043    -  CDS            S-Tag (fragment): affinity and epitope tag derived from pancreatic ribonuclease A
   4116..4826    -  CDS            Superfolder GFP: Superfolder GFP is a basic (constitutively fluorescent) green fluorescent protein published in 2005, derived from Aequorea victoria. It is reported to be a very rapidly-maturing weak dimer.
   4866..4888    -  RBS            RBS: efficient ribosome binding site from bacteriophage T7 gene 10 (Olins and Rangwala, 1989)
   4903..4927    -  protein_bind   lac operator: The lac repressor binds to the lac operator to inhibit transcription in E. coli. This inhibition can be relieved by adding lactose or isopropyl-β-D-thiogalactopyranoside (IPTG). lac repressor encoded by lacI
   4928..4946    -  promoter       T7 promoter: promoter for bacteriophage T7 RNA polymerase
   4972..5251    +  CDS            TcR (fragment): tetracycline efflux protein; tet; confers resistance to tetracycline
   5259..5336    +  promoter       lacI promoter: lacI
   5337..481     +  CDS            lacI (across the origin): lac repressor; lacI; The lac repressor binds to the lac operator to inhibit transcription in E. coli. This inhibition can be relieved by adding lactose or isopropyl-β-D-thiogalactopyranoside (IPTG).
>Addgene plasmid #205034 | pET-6xHis-GFP(0)-L2 | addgene full sequence | sequence record 405644 | Addgene NGS Result
GCATAAATATCTCACTCGCAATCAAATTCAGCCGATAGCGGAACGGGAAGGCGACTGGAGTGCCATGTCC
GGTTTTCAACAAACCATGCAAATGCTGAATGAGGGCATCGTTCCCACTGCGATGCTGGTTGCCAACGATC
AGATGGCGCTGGGCGCAATGCGCGCCATTACCGAGTCCGGGCTGCGCGTTGGTGCGGACATCTCGGTAGT
GGGATACGACGATACCGAAGACAGCTCATGTTATATCCCGCCGTTAACCACCATCAAACAGGATTTTCGC
CTGCTGGGGCAAACCAGCGTGGACCGCTTGCTGCAACTCTCTCAGGGCCAGGCGGTGAAGGGCAATCAGC
TGTTGCCCGTCTCACTGGTGAAAAGAAAAACCACCCTGGCGCCCAATACGCAAACCGCCTCTCCCCGCGC
GTTGGCCGATTCATTAATGCAGCTGGCACGACAGGTTTCCCGACTGGAAAGCGGGCAGTGAGCGCAACGC
AATTAATGTAAGTTAGCTCACTCATTAGGCACCGGGATCTCGACCGATGCCCTTGAGAGCCTTCAACCCA
GTCAGCTCCTTCCGGTGGGCGCGGGGCATGACTAGCATGATCGTGCTCCTGTCGTTGAGGACCCGGCTAG
GCTGGCGGGGTTGCCTTACTGGTTAGCAGAATGAATCACCGATACGCGAGCGAACGTGAAGCGACTGCTG
CTGCAAAACGTCTGCGACCTGAGCAACAACATGAATGGTCTTCGGTTTCCGTGTTTCGTAAAGTCTGGAA
ACGCGGAAGTCAGCGCCCTGCACCATTATGTTCCGGATCTGCATCGCAGGATGCTGCTGGCTACCCTGTG
GAACACCTACATCTGTATTAACGAAGCGCTGGCATTGACCCTGAGTGATTTTTCTCTGGTCCCGCCGCAT
CCATACCGCCAGTTGTTTACCCTCACAACGTTCCAGTAACCGGGCATGTTCATCATCAGTAACCCGTATC
GTGAGCATCCTCTCTCGTTTCATCGGTATCATTACCCCCATGAACAGAAATCCCCCTTACACGGAGGCAT
CAGTGACCAAACAGGAAAAAACCGCCCTTAACATGGCCCGCTTTATCAGAAGCCAGACATTAACGCTTCT
GGAGAAACTCAACGAGCTGGACGCGGATGAACAGGCAGACATCTGTGAATCGCTTCACGACCACGCTGAT
GAGCTTTACCGCAGCTGCCTCGCGCGTTTCGGTGATGACGGTGAAAACCTCTGACACATGCAGCTCCCGG
AGACGGTCACAGCTTGTCTGTAAGCGGATGCCGGGAGCAGACAAGCCCGTCAGGGCGCGTCAGCGGGTGT
TGGCGGGTGTCGGGGCGCAGCCATGACCCAGTCACGTAGCGATAGCGGAGTGTATACTGGCTTAACTATG
CGGCATCAGAGCAGATTGTACTGAGAGTGCACCATTGCGGTGTGAAATACCGCACAGATGCGTAAGGAGA
AAATACCGCATCAGGCGCTCTTCCGCTTCCTCGCTCACTGACTCGCTGCGCTCGGTCGTTCGGCTGCGGC
GAGCGGTATCAGCTCACTCAAAGGCGGTAATACGGTTATCCACAGAATCAGGGGATAACGCAGGAAAGAA
CATGTGAGCAAAAGGCCAGCAAAAGGCCAGGAACCGTAAAAAGGCCGCGTTGCTGGCGTTTTTCCATAGG
CTCCGCCCCCCTGACGAGCATCACAAAAATCGACGCTCAAGTCAGAGGTGGCGAAACCCGACAGGACTAT
AAAGATACCAGGCGTTTCCCCCTGGAAGCTCCCTCGTGCGCTCTCCTGTTCCGACCCTGCCGCTTACCGG
ATACCTGTCCGCCTTTCTCCCTTCGGGAAGCGTGGCGCTTTCTCATAGCTCACGCTGTAGGTATCTCAGT
TCGGTGTAGGTCGTTCGCTCCAAGCTGGGCTGTGTGCACGAACCCCCCGTTCAGCCCGACCGCTGCGCCT
TATCCGGTAACTATCGTCTTGAGTCCAACCCGGTAAGACACGACTTATCGCCACTGGCAGCAGCCACTGG
TAACAGGATTAGCAGAGCGAGGTATGTAGGCGGTGCTACAGAGTTCTTGAAGTGGTGGCCTAACTACGGC
TACACTAGAAGGACAGTATTTGGTATCTGCGCTCTGCTGAAGCCAGTTACCTTCGGAAAAAGAGTTGGTA
GCTCTTGATCCGGCAAACAAACCACCGCTGGTAGCGGTGGTTTTTTTGTTTGCAAGCAGCAGATTACGCG
CAGAAAAAAAGGATCTCAAGAAGATCCTTTGATCTTTTCTACGGGGTCTGACGCTCAGTGGAACGAAAAC
TCACGTTAAGGGATTTTGGTCATGACCTATTTGTTTATTTTTCTAAATACATTCAAATATGTATCCGCTC
ATGAGACAATAACCCTGATAAATGCTTCAATCATGATTGAAAAAGGAAGAGTATGAGTATTCAACATTTC
CGTGTCGCCCTTATTCCCTTTTTTGCGGCATTTTGCCTTCCTGTTTTTGCTCACCCAGAAACGCTGGTGA
AAGTAAAAGATGCTGAAGATCAGTTGGGTGCACGAGTGGGTTACATCGAACTGGATCTCAACAGCGGTAA
GATCCTTGAGAGTTTTCGCCCCGAAGAACGTTTTCCAATGATGAGCACTTTTAAAGTTCTGCTATGTGGC
GCGGTATTATCCCGTATTGACGCCGGGCAAGAGCAACTCGGTCGCCGCATACACTATTCTCAGAATGACT
TGGTTGAGTACTCACCAGTCACAGAAAAGCATCTTACGGATGGCATGACAGTAAGAGAATTATGCAGTGC
TGCCATAACCATGAGTGATAACACTGCGGCCAACTTACTTCTGACAACGATCGGAGGACCGAAGGAGCTA
ACCGCTTTTTTGCACAACATGGGGGATCATGTAACTCGCCTTGATCGTTGGGAACCGGAGCTGAATGAAG
CCATACCAAACGACGAGCGTGACACCACGATGCCTGTAGCAATGGCAACAACGTTGCGCAAACTATTAAC
TGGCGAACTACTTACTCTAGCTTCCCGGCAACAATTAATAGACTGGATGGAGGCGGATAAAGTTGCAGGA
CCACTTCTGCGCTCGGCCCTTCCGGCTGGCTGGTTTATTGCTGATAAATCTGGAGCCGGTGAGCGTGGGT
CTCGCGGTATCATTGCAGCACTGGGGCCAGATGGTAAGCCCTCCCGTATCGTAGTTATCTACACGACGGG
GAGTCAGGCAACTATGGATGAACGAAATAGACAGATCGCTGAGATAGGTGCCTCACTGATTAAGCATTGG
TAACTGTCAGACCAAGTTTACTCATATATACTTTAGATTGATTTAAAACTTCATTTTTAATTTAAAAGGA
TCTAGGTGAAGATCCTTTTTGATAATCTCATGCCATCGTGCCGCCAGAAATTGTAAACGTTAATATTTTG
TTAAAATTCGCGTTAAATTTTTGTTAAATCAGCTCATTTTTTAACCAATAGGCCGAAATCGGCAAAATCC
CTTATAAATCAAAAGAATAGACCGAGATAGGGT
[37 nt withheld, positions 3534-3570]
AAAGAACGTGGACTCCAACGTCAAAGG
[49 nt withheld, positions 3598-3646]
T
[91 nt withheld, positions 3648-3738]
G
[124 nt withheld, positions 3740-3863]
CCCATTCGCCAATCCGGATATAGTTCCTCCTTTCAGCAAAAAACCCCTCAAGACCCGTTTAGAGGCCCCA
AGGGGTTATGCTAGTTATTGCTCAGCGGTGGCAGCAGCCTAGGTTAATTAAGCTGCGCTAGTAGACGAGT
CCATGTGCTGGCGTTCAAATTTCGCAGCAGCGGTTTCTTTACCAGACTCGAGTTATTACTTCCGCGATTT
CTTCCCTCTTCGACCCTTCCGCGATTTCTTCCCTCTTCGACCCTTGTAGCGTTCGTCCATTCCGTGCGTA
ATGCCTGCAGCGGTCACGAATTCTAACAGAACCATGTGATCGCGTTTTTCTTTCGGATCTTTGCTCAGGG
CAGATTGGGTGCTCAGGTAGTGGTTGCGAGGTAACAGTACAGGCCCATCACCAATCGGCGTGTTTTGTTG
ATAATGATCCGCTAATTGAACGCTGCCGTCCTCCACGTTATGGCGAATTTTGAAATTTGCCTTGATACCA
TTCTTCTGTTTATCGGCCGTAATATACACGTTATGAGAATTAAAGTTATATTCCAGTTTATGGCCTAAAA
TGTTGCCGTCTTCTTTGAAGTCACGACCTTTCAGTTCGATACGATTTACTAATGTGTCGCCTTCAAATTT
CACTTCCGCACGCGTTTTATAGGTGCCATCGTCCTTGAAGCTGATTGTACGCTCTTGAACATATCCTTCA
GGCATGGCTGATTTGAAAAAATCGTGTTGTTTCATATGATCAGGGTAACGACTGAAGCACTGAACGCCAT
AGGTCAGGGTGGTCACTAAGGTGGGCCACGGAACGGGTAATTTGCCTGTTGTGCAAATAAACTTCAGGGT
CAATTTACCATTGGTAGCGTCACCTTCGCCCTCGCCGCGCACGCTAAATTTATGACCGTTCACGTCGCCG
TCTAATTCCACTAAGATCGGTACTACACCAGTAAACAGACGTTCACCTTTGCTAGCGCCACCGTGATGGT
GGTGGTGATGACCCATGGTATATCTCCTTCTTAAAGTTAAACAAAATTATTTCTAGAGGGGAATTGTTAT
CCGCTCACAATTCCCCTATAGTGAGTCGTATTAATTTCGCGGGATCGAGATCGATCTCGATCCTCTACGC
CGGACGCATCGTGGCCGGCATCACCGGCGCCACAGGTGCGGTTGCTGGCGCCTATATCGCCGACATCACC
GATGGGGAAGATCGGGCTCGCCACTTCGGGCTCATGAGCGCTTGTTTCGGCGTGGGTATGGTGGCAGGCC
CCGTGGCCGGGGGACTGTTGGGCGCCATCTCCTTGCATGCACCATTCCTTGCGGCGGCGGTGCTCAACGG
CCTCAACCTACTACTGGGCTGCTTCCTAATGCAGGAGTCGCATAAGGGAGAGCGTCGAGATCCCGGACAC
CATCGAATGGCGCAAAACCTTTCGCGGTATGGCATGATAGCGCCCGGAAGAGAGTCAATTCAGGGTGGTG
AATGTGAAACCAGTAACGTTATACGATGTCGCAGAGTATGCCGGTGTCTCTTATCAGACCGTTTCCCGCG
TGGTGAACCAGGCCAGCCACGTTTCTGCGAAAACGCGGGAAAAAGTGGAAGCGGCGATGGCGGAGCTGAA
TTACATTCCCAACCGCGTGGCACAACAACTGGCGGGCAAACAGTCGTTGCTGATTGGCGTTGCCACCTCC
AGTCTGGCCCTGCACGCGCCGTCGCAAATTGTCGCGGCGATTAAATCTCGCGCCGATCAACTGGGTGCCA
GCGTGGTGGTGTCGATGGTAGAACGAAGCGGCGTCGAAGCCTGTAAAGCGGCGGTGCACAATCTTCTCGC
GCAACGCGTCAGTGGGCTGATCATTAACTATCCGCTGGATGACCAGGATGCCATTGCTGTGGAAGCTGCC
TGCACTAATGTTCCGGCGTTATTTCTTGATGTCTCTGACCAGACACCCATCAACAGTATTATTTTCTCCC
ATGAAGACGGTACGCGACTGGGCGTGGAGCATCTGGTCGCATTGGGTCACCAGCAAATCGCGCTGTTAGC
GGGCCCATTAAGTTCTGTCTCGGCGCGTCTGCGTCTGGCTGGCTG
